>Addgene plasmid #135744 | PX458_CIC_iso1_2 | addgene full sequence | sequence record 269905 | Addgene NGS Result
CGCGCGCCAGGCGGGGCGGGGCGGGGCGAGGGGCGGGGCGGGGCGAGGCGGAGAGGTGCGGCGGCAGCCA
ATCAGAGCGGCGCGCTCCGAAAGTTTCCTTTTATGGCGAGGCGGCGGCGGCGGCGGCCCTATAAAAAGCG
AAGCGCGCGGCGGGCGGGAGTCGCTGCGCGCTGCCTTCGCCCCGTGCCCCGCTCCGCCGCCGCCTCGCGC
CGCCCGCCCCGGCTCTGACTGACCGCGTTACTCCCACAGGTGAGCGGGCGGGACGGCCCTTCTCCTCCGG
GCTGTAATTAGCTGAGCAAGAGGTAAGGGTTTAAGGGATGGTTGGTTGGTGGGGTATTAATGTTTAATTA
CCTGGAGCACCTGCCTGAAATCACTTTTTTTCAGGTTGGACCGGTGCCACCATGGACTATAAGGACCACG
ACGGAGACTACAAGGATCATGATATTGATTACAAAGACGATGACGATAAGATGGCCCCAAAGAAGAAGCG
GAAGGTCGGTATCCACGGAGTCCCAGCAGCCGACAAGAAGTACAGCATCGGCCTGGACATCGGCACCAAC
TCTGTGGGCTGGGCCGTGATCACCGACGAGTACAAGGTGCCCAGCAAGAAATTCAAGGTGCTGGGCAACA
CCGACCGGCACAGCATCAAGAAGAACCTGATCGGAGCCCTGCTGTTCGACAGCGGCGAAACAGCCGAGGC
CACCCGGCTGAAGAGAACCGCCAGAAGAAGATACACCAGACGGAAGAACCGGATCTGCTATCTGCAAGAG
ATCTTCAGCAACGAGATGGCCAAGGTGGACGACAGCTTCTTCCACAGACTGGAAGAGTCCTTCCTGGTGG
AAGAGGATAAGAAGCACGAGCGGCACCCCATCTTCGGCAACATCGTGGACGAGGTGGCCTACCACGAGAA
GTACCCCACCATCTACCACCTGAGAAAGAAACTGGTGGACAGCACCGACAAGGCCGACCTGCGGCTGATC
TATCTGGCCCTGGCCCACATGATCAAGTTCCGGGGCCACTTCCTGATCGAGGGCGACCTGAACCCCGACA
ACAGCGACGTGGACAAGCTGTTCATCCAGCTGGTGCAGACCTACAACCAGCTGTTCGAGGAAAACCCCAT
CAACGCCAGCGGCGTGGACGCCAAGGCCATCCTGTCTGCCAGACTGAGCAAGAGCAGACGGCTGGAAAAT
CTGATCGCCCAGCTGCCCGGCGAGAAGAAGAATGGCCTGTTCGGAAACCTGATTGCCCTGAGCCTGGGCC
TGACCCCCAACTTCAAGAGCAACTTCGACCTGGCCGAGGATGCCAAACTGCAGCTGAGCAAGGACACCTA
CGACGACGACCTGGACAACCTGCTGGCCCAGATCGGCGACCAGTACGCCGACCTGTTTCTGGCCGCCAAG
AACCTGTCCGACGCCATCCTGCTGAGCGACATCCTGAGAGTGAACACCGAGATCACCAAGGCCCCCCTGA
GCGCCTCTATGATCAAGAGATACGACGAGCACCACCAGGACCTGACCCTGCTGAAAGCTCTCGTGCGGCA
GCAGCTGCCTGAGAAGTACAAAGAGATTTTCTTCGACCAGAGCAAGAACGGCTACGCCGGCTACATTGAC
GGCGGAGCCAGCCAGGAAGAGTTCTACAAGTTCATCAAGCCCATCCTGGAAAAGATGGACGGCACCGAGG
AACTGCTCGTGAAGCTGAACAGAGAGGACCTGCTGCGGAAGCAGCGGACCTTCGACAACGGCAGCATCCC
CCACCAGATCCACCTGGGAGAGCTGCACGCCATTCTGCGGCGGCAGGAAGATTTTTACCCATTCCTGAAG
GACAACCGGGAAAAGATCGAGAAGATCCTGACCTTCCGCATCCCCTACTACGTGGGCCCTCTGGCCAGGG
GAAACAGCAGATTCGCCTGGATGACCAGAAAGAGCGAGGAAACCATCACCCCCTGGAACTTCGAGGAAGT
GGTGGACAAGGGCGCTTCCGCCCAGAGCTTCATCGAGCGGATGACCAACTTCGATAAGAACCTGCCCAAC
GAGAAGGTGCTGCCCAAGCACAGCCTGCTGTACGAGTACTTCACCGTGTATAACGAGCTGACCAAAGTGA
AATACGTGACCGAGGGAATGAGAAAGCCCGCCTTCCTGAGCGGCGAGCAGAAAAAGGCCATCGTGGACCT
GCTGTTCAAGACCAACCGGAAAGTGACCGTGAAGCAGCTGAAAGAGGACTACTTCAAGAAAATCGAGTGC
TTCGACTCCGTGGAAATCTCCGGCGTGGAAGATCGGTTCAACGCCTCCCTGGGCACATACCACGATCTGC
TGAAAATTATCAAGGACAAGGACTTCCTGGACAATGAGGAAAACGAGGACATTCTGGAAGATATCGTGCT
GACCCTGACACTGTTTGAGGACAGAGAGATGATCGAGGAACGGCTGAAAACCTATGCCCACCTGTTCGAC
GACAAAGTGATGAAGCAGCTGAAGCGGCGGAGATACACCGGCTGGGGCAGGCTGAGCCGGAAGCTGATCA
ACGGCATCCGGGACAAGCAGTCCGGCAAGACAATCCTGGATTTCCTGAAGTCCGACGGCTTCGCCAACAG
AAACTTCATGCAGCTGATCCACGACGACAGCCTGACCTTTAAAGAGGACATCCAGAAAGCCCAGGTGTCC
GGCCAGGGCGATAGCCTGCACGAGCACATTGCCAATCTGGCCGGCAGCCCCGCCATTAAGAAGGGCATCC
TGCAGACAGTGAAGGTGGTGGACGAGCTCGTGAAAGTGATGGGCCGGCACAAGCCCGAGAACATCGTGAT
CGAAATGGCCAGAGAGAACCAGACCACCCAGAAGGGACAGAAGAACAGCCGCGAGAGAATGAAGCGGATC
GAAGAGGGCATCAAAGAGCTGGGCAGCCAGATCCTGAAAGAACACCCCGTGGAAAACACCCAGCTGCAGA
ACGAGAAGCTGTACCTGTACTACCTGCAGAATGGGCGGGATATGTACGTGGACCAGGAACTGGACATCAA
CCGGCTGTCCGACTACGATGTGGACCATATCGTGCCTCAGAGCTTTCTGAAGGACGACTCCATCGACAAC
AAGGTGCTGACCAGAAGCGACAAGAACCGGGGCAAGAGCGACAACGTGCCCTCCGAAGAGGTCGTGAAGA
AGATGAAGAACTACTGGCGGCAGCTGCTGAACGCCAAGCTGATTACCCAGAGAAAGTTCGACAATCTGAC
CAAGGCCGAGAGAGGCGGCCTGAGCGAACTGGATAAGGCCGGCTTCATCAAGAGACAGCTGGTGGAAACC
CGGCAGATCACAAAGCACGTGGCACAGATCCTGGACTCCCGGATGAACACTAAGTACGACGAGAATGACA
AGCTGATCCGGGAAGTGAAAGTGATCACCCTGAAGTCCAAGCTGGTGTCCGATTTCCGGAAGGATTTCCA
GTTTTACAAAGTGCGCGAGATCAACAACTACCACCACGCCCACGACGCCTACCTGAACGCCGTCGTGGGA
ACCGCCCTGATCAAAAAGTACCCTAAGCTGGAAAGCGAGTTCGTGTACGGCGACTACAAGGTGTACGACG
TGCGGAAGATGATCGCCAAGAGCGAGCAGGAAATCGGCAAGGCTACCGCCAAGTACTTCTTCTACAGCAA
CATCATGAACTTTTTCAAGACCGAGATTACCCTGGCCAACGGCGAGATCCGGAAGCGGCCTCTGATCGAG
ACAAACGGCGAAACCGGGGAGATCGTGTGGGATAAGGGCCGGGATTTTGCCACCGTGCGGAAAGTGCTGA
GCATGCCCCAAGTGAATATCGTGAAAAAGACCGAGGTGCAGACAGGCGGCTTCAGCAAAGAGTCTATCCT
GCCCAAGAGGAACAGCGATAAGCTGATCGCCAGAAAGAAGGACTGGGACCCTAAGAAGTACGGCGGCTTC
GACAGCCCCACCGTGGCCTATTCTGTGCTGGTGGTGGCCAAAGTGGAAAAGGGCAAGTCCAAGAAACTGA
AGAGTGTGAAAGAGCTGCTGGGGATCACCATCATGGAAAGAAGCAGCTTCGAGAAGAATCCCATCGACTT
TCTGGAAGCCAAGGGCTACAAAGAAGTGAAAAAGGACCTGATCATCAAGCTGCCTAAGTACTCCCTGTTC
GAGCTGGAAAACGGCCGGAAGAGAATGCTGGCCTCTGCCGGCGAACTGCAGAAGGGAAACGAACTGGCCC
TGCCCTCCAAATATGTGAACTTCCTGTACCTGGCCAGCCACTATGAGAAGCTGAAGGGCTCCCCCGAGGA
TAATGAGCAGAAACAGCTGTTTGTGGAACAGCACAAGCACTACCTGGACGAGATCATCGAGCAGATCAGC
GAGTTCTCCAAGAGAGTGATCCTGGCCGACGCTAATCTGGACAAAGTGCTGTCCGCCTACAACAAGCACC
GGGATAAGCCCATCAGAGAGCAGGCCGAGAATATCATCCACCTGTTTACCCTGACCAATCTGGGAGCCCC
TGCCGCCTTCAAGTACTTTGACACCACCATCGACCGGAAGAGGTACACCAGCACCAAAGAGGTGCTGGAC
GCCACCCTGATCCACCAGAGCATCACCGGCCTGTACGAGACACGGATCGACCTGTCTCAGCTGGGAGGCG
ACAAAAGGCCGGCGGCCACGAAAAAGGCCGGCCAGGCAAAAAAGAAAAAGGAATTCGGCAGTGGAGAGGG
CAGAGGAAGTCTGCTAACATGCGGTGACGTCGAGGAGAATCCTGGCCCAGTGAGCAAGGGCGAGGAGCTG
TTCACCGGGGTGGTGCCCATCCTGGTCGAGCTGGACGGCGACGTAAACGGCCACAAGTTCAGCGTGTCCG
GCGAGGGCGAGGGCGATGCCACCTACGGCAAGCTGACCCTGAAGTTCATCTGCACCACCGGCAAGCTGCC
CGTGCCCTGGCCCACCCTCGTGACCACCCTGACCTACGGCGTGCAGTGCTTCAGCCGCTACCCCGACCAC
ATGAAGCAGCACGACTTCTTCAAGTCCGCCATGCCCGAAGGCTACGTCCAGGAGCGCACCATCTTCTTCA
AGGACGACGGCAACTACAAGACCCGCGCCGAGGTGAAGTTCGAGGGCGACACCCTGGTGAACCGCATCGA
GCTGAAGGGCATCGACTTCAAGGAGGACGGCAACATCCTGGGGCACAAGCTGGAGTACAACTACAACAGC
CACAACGTCTATATCATGGCCGACAAGCAGAAGAACGGCATCAAGGTGAACTTCAAGATCCGCCACAACA
TCGAGGACGGCAGCGTGCAGCTCGCCGACCACTACCAGCAGAACACCCCCATCGGCGACGGCCCCGTGCT
GCTGCCCGACAACCACTACCTGAGCACCCAGTCCGCCCTGAGCAAAGACCCCAACGAGAAGCGCGATCAC
ATGGTCCTGCTGGAGTTCGTGACCGCCGCCGGGATCACTCTCGGCATGGACGAGCTGTACAAGGAATTCT
AACTAGAGCTCGCTGATCAGCCTCGACTGTGCCTTCTAGTTGCCAGCCATCTGTTGTTTGCCCCTCCCCC
GTGCCTTCCTTGACCCTGGAAGGTGCCACTCCCACTGTCCTTTCCTAATAAAATGAGGAAATTGCATCGC
ATTGTCTGAGTAGGTGTCATTCTATTCTGGGGGGTGGGGTGGGGCAGGACAGCAAGGGGGAGGATTGGGA
AGAGAATAGCAGGCATGCTGGGGAGCGGCCGCAGGAACCCCTAGTGATGGAGTTGGCCACTCCCTCTCTG
CGCGCTCGCTCGCTCACTGAGGCCGGGCGACCAAAGGTCGCCCGACGCCCGGGCTTTGCCCGGGCGGCCT
CAGTGAGCGAGCGAGCGCGCAGCTGCCTGCAGGGGCGCCTGATGCGGTATTTTCTCCTTACGCATCTGTG
CGGTATTTCACACCGCATA
[95 nt withheld, positions 5900-5994]
T
[46 nt withheld, positions 5996-6041]
C
[141 nt withheld, positions 6043-6183]
CCTTTGACGTTGGAGTCCACGTTCTTT
[37 nt withheld, positions 6211-6247]
ACTCTATCTCGGGCTATTCTTTTGATTTATAAGGGATTTTGCCGATTTCGGTCTATTGGTTAAAAAATGA
GCTGATTTAACAAAAATTTAACGCGAATTTTAACAAAATATTAACGTTTACAATTTTATGGTGCACTCTC
AGTACAATCTGCTCTGATGCCGCATAGTTAAGCCAGCCCCGACACCCGCCAACACCCGCTGACGCGCCCT
GACGGGCTTGTCTGCTCCCGGCATCCGCTTACAGACAAGCTGTGACCGTCTCCGGGAGCTGCATGTGTCA
GAGGTTTTCACCGTCATCACCGAAACGCGCGAGACGAAAGGGCCTCGTGATACGCCTATTTTTATAGGTT
AATGTCATGATAATAATGGTTTCTTAGACGTCAGGTGGCACTTTTCGGGGAAATGTGCGCGGAACCCCTA
TTTGTTTATTTTTCTAAATACATTCAAATATGTATCCGCTCATGAGACAATAACCCTGATAAATGCTTCA
ATAATATTGAAAAAGGAAGAGTATGAGTATTCAACATTTCCGTGTCGCCCTTATTCCCTTTTTTGCGGCA
TTTTGCCTTCCTGTTTTTGCTCACCCAGAAACGCTGGTGAAAGTAAAAGATGCTGAAGATCAGTTGGGTG
CACGAGTGGGTTACATCGAACTGGATCTCAACAGCGGTAAGATCCTTGAGAGTTTTCGCCCCGAAGAACG
TTTTCCAATGATGAGCACTTTTAAAGTTCTGCTATGTGGCGCGGTATTATCCCGTATTGACGCCGGGCAA
GAGCAACTCGGTCGCCGCATACACTATTCTCAGAATGACTTGGTTGAGTACTCACCAGTCACAGAAAAGC
ATCTTACGGATGGCATGACAGTAAGAGAATTATGCAGTGCTGCCATAACCATGAGTGATAACACTGCGGC
CAACTTACTTCTGACAACGATCGGAGGACCGAAGGAGCTAACCGCTTTTTTGCACAACATGGGGGATCAT
GTAACTCGCCTTGATCGTTGGGAACCGGAGCTGAATGAAGCCATACCAAACGACGAGCGTGACACCACGA
TGCCTGTAGCAATGGCAACAACGTTGCGCAAACTATTAACTGGCGAACTACTTACTCTAGCTTCCCGGCA
ACAATTAATAGACTGGATGGAGGCGGATAAAGTTGCAGGACCACTTCTGCGCTCGGCCCTTCCGGCTGGC
TGGTTTATTGCTGATAAATCTGGAGCCGGTGAGCGTGGAAGCCGCGGTATCATTGCAGCACTGGGGCCAG
ATGGTAAGCCCTCCCGTATCGTAGTTATCTACACGACGGGGAGTCAGGCAACTATGGATGAACGAAATAG
ACAGATCGCTGAGATAGGTGCCTCACTGATTAAGCATTGGTAACTGTCAGACCAAGTTTACTCATATATA
CTTTAGATTGATTTAAAACTTCATTTTTAATTTAAAAGGATCTAGGTGAAGATCCTTTTTGATAATCTCA
TGACCAAAATCCCTTAACGTGAGTTTTCGTTCCACTGAGCGTCAGACCCCGTAGAAAAGATCAAAGGATC
TTCTTGAGATCCTTTTTTTCTGCGCGTAATCTGCTGCTTGCAAACAAAAAAACCACCGCTACCAGCGGTG
GTTTGTTTGCCGGATCAAGAGCTACCAACTCTTTTTCCGAAGGTAACTGGCTTCAGCAGAGCGCAGATAC
CAAATACTGTTCTTCTAGTGTAGCCGTAGTTAGGCCACCACTTCAAGAACTCTGTAGCACCGCCTACATA
CCTCGCTCTGCTAATCCTGTTACCAGTGGCTGCTGCCAGTGGCGATAAGTCGTGTCTTACCGGGTTGGAC
TCAAGACGATAGTTACCGGATAAGGCGCAGCGGTCGGGCTGAACGGGGGGTTCGTGCACACAGCCCAGCT
TGGAGCGAACGACCTACACCGAACTGAGATACCTACAGCGTGAGCTATGAGAAAGCGCCACGCTTCCCGA
AGGGAGAAAGGCGGACAGGTATCCGGTAAGCGGCAGGGTCGGAACAGGAGAGCGCACGAGGGAGCTTCCA
GGGGGAAACGCCTGGTATCTTTATAGTCCTGTCGGGTTTCGCCACCTCTGACTTGAGCGTCGATTTTTGT
GATGCTCGTCAGGGGGGCGGAGCCTATGGAAAAACGCCAGCAACGCGGCCTTTTTACGGTTCCTGGCCTT
TTGCTGGCCTTTTGCTCACATGTGAGGGCCTATTTCCCATGATTCCTTCATATTTGCATATACGATACAA
GGCTGTTAGAGAGATAATTGGAATTAATTTGACTGTAAACACAAAGATATTAGTACAAAATACGTGACGT
AGAAAGTAATAATTTCTTGGGTAGTTTGCAGTTTTAAAATTATGTTTTAAAATGGACTATCATATGCTTA
CCGTAACTTGAAAGTATTTCGATTTCTTGGCTTTATATATCTTGTGGAAAGGACGAAACACCGTCCTGGC
ATCTTCTCAGGTTTTAGAGCTAGAAATAGCAAGTTAAAATAAGGCTAGTCCGTTATCAACTTGAAAAAGT
GGCACCGAGTCGGTGCTTTTTTGTTTTAGAGCTAGAAATAGCAAGTTAAAATAAGGCTAGTCCGTTTTTA
GCGCGTGCGCCAATTCTGCAGACAAATGGCTCTAGAGGTACCCGTTACATAACTTACGGTAAATGGCCCG
CCTGGCTGACCGCCCAACGACCCCCGCCCATTGACGTCAATAGTAACGCCAATAGGGACTTTCCATTGAC
GTCAATGGGTGGAGTATTTACGGTAAACTGCCCACTTGGCAGTACATCAAGTGTATCATATGCCAAGTAC
GCCCCCTATTGACGTCAATGACGGTAAATGGCCCGCCTGGCATTGTGCCCAGTACATGACCTTATGGGAC
TTTCCTACTTGGCAGTACATCTACGTATTAGTCATCGCTATTACCATGGTCGAGGTGAGCCCCACGTTCT
GCTTCACTCTCCCCATCTCCCCCCCCTCCCCACCCCCAATTTTGTATTTATTTATTTTTTAATTATTTTG
TGCAGCGATGGGGGCGGGGGGGGGGGG
Features (pLannotate 1.2.2; 19 found; start..end, strand, type, name):
    157..384     +  intron         hybrid intron: hybrid between chicken β-actin (CBA) and minute virus of mice (MMV) introns (Gray et al., 2011)
    522..2123    +  CDS            Cas9(N): N-terminal portion of Streptococcus pyogenes Cas9 (Zetsche et al., 2015)
   2124..4622    +  CDS            Cas9(C): C-terminal portion of Streptococcus pyogenes Cas9 (Zetsche et al., 2015)
   4623..4670    +  CDS            nucleoplasmin NLS: bipartite nuclear localization signal from nucleoplasmin
   4740..5453    +  CDS            EGFP: EGFP is a basic (constitutively fluorescent) green fluorescent protein published in 1996, derived from Aequorea victoria. It is reported to be a rapidly-maturing weak dimer with moderate acid sensitivity.
   5487..5598    +  polyA_signal   bGH poly(A) signal: bovine growth hormone polyadenylation signal
   5703..5843    +  repeat_region  AAV2 ITR: inverted terminal repeat of adeno-associated virus serotype 2 inverted
   5848..5899    -  misc_feature   bom (fragment): basis of mobility region from pBR322
   5918..6373    +  rep_origin     f1 ori (sequence partly withheld): f1 bacteriophage origin of replication; arrow indicates direction of (+) strand synthesis
   6374..6423    -  misc_feature   bom (fragment): basis of mobility region from pBR322
   6525..6560    -  CDS            rop (fragment): Rop protein, which maintains plasmids at low copy number; rop
   6655..6759    +  promoter       AmpR promoter: bla
   6760..7620    +  CDS            AmpR: β-lactamase; bla; confers resistance to ampicillin, carbenicillin, and related antibiotics
   7791..8379    +  rep_origin     ori: high-copy-number ColE1/pMB1/pBR322/pUC origin of replication
   8441..8681    +  promoter       U6 promoter: RNA polymerase III promoter for human U6 snRNA
   8708..8783    +  misc_RNA       gRNA scaffold: guide RNA scaffold for the Streptococcus pyogenes CRISPR/Cas9 system
   8790..8833    +  misc_RNA       gRNA scaffold (fragment): guide RNA scaffold for the Streptococcus pyogenes CRISPR/Cas9 system
   8880..9165    +  enhancer       CMV enhancer: human cytomegalovirus immediate early enhancer; contains an 18-bp deletion relative to the standard CMV enhancer
   9167..156     +  promoter       chicken β-actin promoter (across the origin): No description available
