[The description below was written by a language model from this plasmid's Addgene catalogue record and pLannotate feature annotations shown in this document.]
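Description:
PX458_CIC_iso1_2 is a mammalian CRISPR/Cas9 expression plasmid built on the PX458 backbone, carrying a single guide RNA directed against the 3' end of isoform 1 of the human CIC gene. It is propagated in E. coli as a high-copy plasmid through a ColE1/pUC-type origin and selected with ampicillin via the β-lactamase gene. An f1 phage origin and a single annotated AAV2 inverted terminal repeat are also present as backbone remnants. With only one ITR annotated, nothing in the record indicates use as an AAV packaging vector.

The plasmid has two expression units. A human U6 RNA polymerase III promoter drives the CIC-targeting spacer fused to the Streptococcus pyogenes guide RNA scaffold. The annotation also picks up a second, partial scaffold fragment immediately downstream. Next to it, a CMV enhancer, chicken β-actin promoter and hybrid intron together drive S. pyogenes Cas9. The annotation software splits Cas9 into contiguous N- and C-terminal portions, but it forms one continuous coding region followed by a nucleoplasmin nuclear localization signal. EGFP lies downstream in the same transcription unit, ahead of a bovine growth hormone polyadenylation signal, so transfected cells can be identified or sorted by green fluorescence. The linker between Cas9 and EGFP is not annotated in the table.

The associated publication describes CRISPR epitope tagging of DNA-binding proteins for ChIP-seq. This fits the stated purpose of a guide that cuts near the 3' end of the CIC coding region, presumably so that a tag can be inserted from a separately supplied donor template. The "_2" in the name suggests it is one of several guides designed for this locus, although the record does not say so.
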