Addgene plasmid #135744: PX458_CIC_iso1_2
Purpose: Encodes gRNA for 3' target of human CIC_iso1
Depositing lab: Richard M. Myers. Depositing organization: HudsonAlpha Institute for Biotechnology. Publication: CETCh-seq: CRISPR epitope tagging ChIP-seq of DNA-binding proteins. Savic D, Partridge EC, Newberry KM, Smith SB, Meadows SK, Roberts BS, Mackiewicz M, Mendenhall EM, Myers RM. Genome Res. 2015 Sep 9. 10.1101/gr.193540.115 PubMed 26355004.
Backbone
  Vector backbone: PX458
  Vector type: CRISPR
Growth in bacteria
  Bacterial resistance: Ampicillin, 100 μg/mL
  Growth temperature: 37°C
  Growth strain: DH5alpha
  Copy number: High Copy
Gene/Insert
  Gene/Insert name: CIC_iso1 gRNA
  gRNA/shRNA sequence: GTCCTGGCATCTTCTCAG
  Species: H. sapiens (human)
  Entrez Gene: CIC (a.k.a. MRD45)
  Promoter: U6
  Cloning method: Restriction Enzyme; 5′ cloning site Unknown (unknown if destroyed)
Terms and licenses: Academic/Nonprofit Terms; Industry Terms: Not Available to Industry
How to cite: PX458_CIC_iso1_2 was a gift from Richard M. Myers (Addgene plasmid # 135744 ; http://n2t.net/addgene:135744 ; RRID:Addgene_135744)
